>Addgene plasmid #106041 | Opto-GPR120 | addgene full sequence | sequence record 209663 | Addgene NGS Result
AATTGCATGAAGAATCTGCTTAGGGTTAGGCGTTTTGCGCTGCTTCGCGATGTACGGGCCAGATATACGC
GTTGACATTGATTATTGACTAGTTATTAATAGTAATCAATTACGGGGTCATTAGTTCATAGCCCATATAT
GGAGTTCCGCGTTACATAACTTACGGTAAATGGCCCGCCTGGCTGACCGCCCAACGACCCCCGCCCATTG
ACGTCAATAATGACGTATGTTCCCATAGTAACGCCAATAGGGACTTTCCATTGACGTCAATGGGTGGAGT
ATTTACGGTAAACTGCCCACTTGGCAGTACATCAAGTGTATCATATGCCAAGTACGCCCCCTATTGACGT
CAATGACGGTAAATGGCCCGCCTGGCATTATGCCCAGTACATGACCTTATGGGACTTTCCTACTTGGCAG
TACATCTACGTATTAGTCATCGCTATTACCATGGTGATGCGGTTTTGGCAGTACATCAATGGGCGTGGAT
AGCGGTTTGACTCACGGGGATTTCCAAGTCTCCACCCCATTGACGTCAATGGGAGTTTGTTTTGGCACCA
AAATCAACGGGACTTTCCAAAATGTCGTAACAACTCCGCCCCATTGACGCAAATGGGCGGTAGGCGTGTA
CGGTGGGAGGTCTATATAAGCAGAGCTCTCTGGCTAACTAGAGAACCCACTGCTTACTGGCTTATCGAAA
TTAATACGACTCACTATAGGGAGACCCAAGCTGGCTAGCGTTTAAACTTAAGCTTGCCACCATGAAAACG
ATCATCGCCCTGAGCTACATCTTCTGCCTGGTATTCGCCATGTACACCGATATAGAGATGAACAGGCTGG
GAAAGGATAGCCTCATGAACGGGACCGAGGGCCCAAACTTCTACGTGCCTTTCTCCAACAAGACGGGCGT
GGTGCGCAGCCCCTTCGAGGCCCCGCAGTACTACCTGGCGGAGCCATGGCAGTTCTCCATGCTGGCCGCC
TACATGTTCCTGCTGATCATGCTTGGCTTCCCCATCAACTTCCTCACGCTGTACGTCGTGGCGCGCCGAC
GACGCCGCGGCGCGCTCAACTACATCCTGCTCAACCTGGCCGTGGCCGACCTCTTCATGGTGTTCGGGGG
CTTCACCACCACCCTCTACACCTCTCTGCACGGGTACTTCGTCTTTGGGCCCACGGGCTGCAACCTGGAG
GGCTTCTTTGCCACCTTGGGCGGTGAAATTGCACTGTGGTCCTTGGTGGTCCTGGCCATCGAGCGGTACG
TGGTGGTGGTGCACCTGCAGCGCGGCGTGCGGGGTCCTGGGCGGCGGGCGGCCATCATGGGCGTCGCCTT
CACCTGGGTCATGGCTCTGGCCTGTGCCGCGCCCCCCCTCGTCGGCTGGTCCAGGTACATCCCGGAGGGC
ATGCAGTGCTCGTGCGGGATTGACTACTACACGCCCCACGAGGAAACCAACAATGAGTCGTTCGTCATCT
ACATGTTCGTGGTCCACTTCATCATCCCCCTGATTGTCATATTCTTCTGCTACGGAAAAATTTTACAGAC
CTCGGAACACCTCCTGGATGCAAGAGCTGTCGTGACTCACAGTGAGATCACAAAGGCATCAAGGAAGAGG
CTCACGGTAAGCCTGGCCTACTCGGAGAGCCACCAGATCCGCGTGTCCCAGCAGGACTTCCGGCTGTTCC
GCATGGTGATCATCATGGTCATCGCTTTCCTAATCTGCTGGCTGCCCTACGCTGGGGTGGCGTTCTACAT
CTTCACCCATCAGGGCTCTGACTTTGGCCCCATCTTCATGACCATCCCGGCTTTCTTTGCCAAGACTTCT
GCCGTCTACAACCCCGTCATCTACATCATGATGAACAAGCAGTTCCGCTGGAAGAAAATTTTTTGCTGCT
TCTGGTTCCCAGAAAAGGGAGCCATTTTAACAGACACATCTGTCAAAAGAAATGACTTGTCGATTATTTC
TGGCACAGAAACCAGCCAAGTGGCGCCTGCCTAACTCGAGTCTAGAGGGCCCGTTTAAACCCGCTGATCA
GCCTCGACTGTGCCTTCTAGTTGCCAGCCATCTGTTGTTTGCCCCTCCCCCGTGCCTTCCTTGACCCTGG
AAGGTGCCACTCCCACTGTCCTTTCCTAATAAAATGAGGAAATTGCATCGCATTGTCTGAGTAGGTGTCA
TTCTATTCTGGGGGGTGGGGTGGGGCAGGACAGCAAGGGGGAGGATTGGGAAGACAATAGCAGGCATGCT
GGGGATGCGGTGGGCTCTATGGCTTCTGAGGCGGAAAGAACCAGCTGGGGCTCTAGGGGGTATCCCC
[124 nt withheld, positions 2308-2431]
C
[91 nt withheld, positions 2433-2523]
A
[49 nt withheld, positions 2525-2573]
CCTTTGACGTTGGAGTCCACGTTCTTT
[37 nt withheld, positions 2601-2637]
ACCCTATCTCGGTCTATTCTTTTGATTTATAAGGGATTTTGCCGATTTCGGCCTATTGGTTAAAAAATGA
GCTGATTTAACAAAAATTTAACGCGAATTAATTCTGTGGAATGTGTGTCAGTTAGGGTGTGGAAAGTCCC
CAGGCTCCCCAGCAGGCAGAAGTATGCAAAGCATGCATCTCAATTAGTCAGCAACCAGGTGTGGAAAGTC
CCCAGGCTCCCCAGCAGGCAGAAGTATGCAAAGCATGCATCTCAATTAGTCAGCAACCATAGTCCCGCCC
CTAACTCCGCCCATCCCGCCCCTAACTCCGCCCAGTTCCGCCCATTCTCCGCCCCATGGCTGACTAATTT
TTTTTATTTATGCAGAGGCCGAGGCCGCCTCTGCCTCTGAGCTATTCCAGAAGTAGTGAGGAGGCTTTTT
TGGAGGCCTAGGCTTTTGCAAAAAGCTCCCGGGAGCTTGTATATCCATTTTCGGATCTGATCAAGAGACA
GGATGAGGATCGTTTCGCATGATTGAACAAGATGGATTGCACGCAGGTTCTCCGGCCGCTTGGGTGGAGA
GGCTATTCGGCTATGACTGGGCACAACAGACAATCGGCTGCTCTGATGCCGCCGTGTTCCGGCTGTCAGC
GCAGGGGCGCCCGGTTCTTTTTGTCAAGACCGACCTGTCCGGTGCCCTGAATGAACTGCAGGACGAGGCA
GCGCGGCTATCGTGGCTGGCCACGACGGGCGTTCCTTGCGCAGCTGTGCTCGACGTTGTCACTGAAGCGG
GAAGGGACTGGCTGCTATTGGGCGAAGTGCCGGGGCAGGATCTCCTGTCATCTCACCTTGCTCCTGCCGA
GAAAGTATCCATCATGGCTGATGCAATGCGGCGGCTGCATACGCTTGATCCGGCTACCTGCCCATTCGAC
CACCAAGCGAAACATCGCATCGAGCGAGCACGTACTCGGATGGAAGCCGGTCTTGTCGATCAGGATGATC
TGGACGAAGAGCATCAGGGGCTCGCGCCAGCCGAACTGTTCGCCAGGCTCAAGGCGCGCATGCCCGACGG
CGAGGATCTCGTCGTGACCCATGGCGATGCCTGCTTGCCGAATATCATGGTGGAAAATGGCCGCTTTTCT
GGATTCATCGACTGTGGCCGGCTGGGTGTGGCGGACCGCTATCAGGACATAGCGTTGGCTACCCGTGATA
TTGCTGAAGAGCTTGGCGGCGAATGGGCTGACCGCTTCCTCGTGCTTTACGGTATCGCCGCTCCCGATTC
GCAGCGCATCGCCTTCTATCGCCTTCTTGACGAGTTCTTCTGAGCGGGACTCTGGGGTTCGAAATGACCG
ACCAAGCGACGCCCAACCTGCCATCACGAGATTTCGATTCCACCGCCGCCTTCTATGAAAGGTTGGGCTT
CGGAATCGTTTTCCGGGACGCCGGCTGGATGATCCTCCAGCGCGGGGATCTCATGCTGGAGTTCTTCGCC
CACCCCAACTTGTTTATTGCAGCTTATAATGGTTACAAATAAAGCAATAGCATCACAAATTTCACAAATA
AAGCATTTTTTTCACTGCATTCTAGTTGTGGTTTGTCCAAACTCATCAATGTATCTTATCATGTCTGTAT
ACCGTCGACCTCTAGCTAGAGCTTGGCGTAATCATGGTCATAGCTGTTTCCTGTGTGAAATTGTTATCCG
CTCACAATTCCACACAACATACGAGCCGGAAGCATAAAGTGTAAAGCCTGGGGTGCCTAATGAGTGAGCT
AACTCACATTAATTGCGTTGCGCTCACTGCCCGCTTTCCAGTCGGGAAACCTGTCGTGCCAGCTGCATTA
ATGAATCGGCCAACGCGCGGGGAGAGGCGGTTTGCGTATTGGGCGCTCTTCCGCTTCCTCGCTCACTGAC
TCGCTGCGCTCGGTCGTTCGGCTGCGGCGAGCGGTATCAGCTCACTCAAAGGCGGTAATACGGTTATCCA
CAGAATCAGGGGATAACGCAGGAAAGAACATGTGAGCAAAAGGCCAGCAAAAGGCCAGGAACCGTAAAAA
GGCCGCGTTGCTGGCGTTTTTCCATAGGCTCCGCCCCCCTGACGAGCATCACAAAAATCGACGCTCAAGT
CAGAGGTGGCGAAACCCGACAGGACTATAAAGATACCAGGCGTTTCCCCCTGGAAGCTCCCTCGTGCGCT
CTCCTGTTCCGACCCTGCCGCTTACCGGATACCTGTCCGCCTTTCTCCCTTCGGGAAGCGTGGCGCTTTC
TCATAGCTCACGCTGTAGGTATCTCAGTTCGGTGTAGGTCGTTCGCTCCAAGCTGGGCTGTGTGCACGAA
CCCCCCGTTCAGCCCGACCGCTGCGCCTTATCCGGTAACTATCGTCTTGAGTCCAACCCGGTAAGACACG
ACTTATCGCCACTGGCAGCAGCCACTGGTAACAGGATTAGCAGAGCGAGGTATGTAGGCGGTGCTACAGA
GTTCTTGAAGTGGTGGCCTAACTACGGCTACACTAGAAGAACAGTATTTGGTATCTGCGCTCTGCTGAAG
CCAGTTACCTTCGGAAAAAGAGTTGGTAGCTCTTGATCCGGCAAACAAACCACCGCTGGTAGCGGTGGTT
TTTTTGTTTGCAAGCAGCAGATTACGCGCAGAAAAAAAGGATCTCAAGAAGATCCTTTGATCTTTTCTAC
GGGGTCTGACGCTCAGTGGAACGAAAACTCACGTTAAGGGATTTTGGTCATGAGATTATCAAAAAGGATC
TTCACCTAGATCCTTTTAAATTAAAAATGAAGTTTTAAATCAATCTAAAGTATATATGAGTAAACTTGGT
CTGACAGTTACCAATGCTTAATCAGTGAGGCACCTATCTCAGCGATCTGTCTATTTCGTTCATCCATAGT
TGCCTGACTCCCCGTCGTGTAGATAACTACGATACGGGAGGGCTTACCATCTGGCCCCAGTGCTGCAATG
ATACCGCGAGACCCACGCTCACCGGCTCCAGATTTATCAGCAATAAACCAGCCAGCCGGAAGGGCCGAGC
GCAGAAGTGGTCCTGCAACTTTATCCGCCTCCATCCAGTCTATTAATTGTTGCCGGGAAGCTAGAGTAAG
TAGTTCGCCAGTTAATAGTTTGCGCAACGTTGTTGCCATTGCTACAGGCATCGTGGTGTCACGCTCGTCG
TTTGGTATGGCTTCATTCAGCTCCGGTTCCCAACGATCAAGGCGAGTTACATGATCCCCCATGTTGTGCA
AAAAAGCGGTTAGCTCCTTCGGTCCTCCGATCGTTGTCAGAAGTAAGTTGGCCGCAGTGTTATCACTCAT
GGTTATGGCAGCACTGCATAATTCTCTTACTGTCATGCCATCCGTAAGATGCTTTTCTGTGACTGGTGAG
TACTCAACCAAGTCATTCTGAGAATAGTGTATGCGGCGACCGAGTTGCTCTTGCCCGGCGTCAATACGGG
ATAATACCGCGCCACATAGCAGAACTTTAAAAGTGCTCATCATTGGAAAACGTTCTTCGGGGCGAAAACT
CTCAAGGATCTTACCGCTGTTGAGATCCAGTTCGATGTAACCCACTCGTGCACCCAACTGATCTTCAGCA
TCTTTTACTTTCACCAGCGTTTCTGGGTGAGCAAAAACAGGAAGGCAAAATGCCGCAAAAAAGGGAATAA
GGGCGACACGGAAATGTTGAATACTCATACTCTTCCTTTTTCAATATTATTGAAGCATTTATCAGGGTTA
TTGTCTCATGAGCGGATACATATTTGAATGTATTTAGAAAAATAAACAAATAGGGGTTCCGCGCACATTT
CCCCGAAAAGTGCCACCTGACGTCGACGGATCGGGAGATCTCCCGATCCCCTATGGTGCACTCTCAGTAC
AATCTGCTCTGATGCCGCATAGTTAAGCCAGTATCTGCTCCCTGCTTGTGTGTTGGAGGTCGCTGAGTAG
TGCGCGAGCAAAATTTAAGCTACAACAAGGCAAGGCTTGACCGAC
Features (pLannotate 1.2.2; 20 found; start..end, strand, type, name):
     74..453     +  enhancer       CMV enhancer: human cytomegalovirus immediate early enhancer
    454..657     +  promoter       CMV promoter: human cytomegalovirus (CMV) immediate early promoter
    653..686     +  LTR            5' LTR (truncated) (fragment): truncated 5' long terminal repeat (LTR) from HIV-1
    702..720     +  promoter       T7 promoter: promoter for bacteriophage T7 RNA polymerase
    855..1991    +  CDS            RHO: OPSD_BOVIN - Experimental evidence at protein level: Swiss-Prot protein existence level 1. Photoreceptor required for image-forming vision at low light intensity. Required for photoreceptor cell viability after birth (By similarity). Light-induced isomerization of 11-cis to all-trans retinal triggers a conformational change that activates signaling via G- proteins (PubMed:10926528, PubMed:12044163, PubMed:11972040, PubMed:16908857, PubMed:16586416, PubMed:17060607, PubMed:17449675, PubMed:18818650, PubMed:21389983, PubMed:22198838, PubMed:23579341, PubMed:25205354, PubMed:27458239). Subsequent
   2038..2262    +  polyA_signal   bGH poly(A) signal: bovine growth hormone polyadenylation signal
   2266..2287    +  promoter       SV40 promoter (fragment): SV40 enhancer and early promoter
   2308..2736    +  rep_origin     f1 ori (sequence partly withheld): f1 bacteriophage origin of replication; arrow indicates direction of (+) strand synthesis
   2750..3079    +  promoter       SV40 promoter: SV40 enhancer and early promoter
   3146..3937    +  CDS            neo: KKA2_KLEPN - Also known as kan, nptII. Experimental evidence at protein level: Swiss-Prot protein existence level 1. Resistance to kanamycin, neomycin, paromomycin, ribostamycin, butirosin and gentamicin B. From Klebsiella pneumoniae.
   3961..4119    +  CDS            ble (fragment): BLE_KLEPN - Experimental evidence at protein level: Swiss-Prot protein existence level 1. Binding protein with a strong affinity to the bleomycin family of antibiotics. Binds to CL990; an antimitotic-antibiotic compound. From Klebsiella pneumoniae.
   4114..4235    +  polyA_signal   SV40 poly(A) signal: SV40 polyadenylation signal
   4308..4324    -  protein_bind   lac operator: The lac repressor binds to the lac operator to inhibit transcription in E. coli. This inhibition can be relieved by adding lactose or isopropyl-β-D-thiogalactopyranoside (IPTG). lac repressor encoded by lacI
   4332..4362    -  promoter       lac promoter: promoter for the E. coli lac operon
   4377..4398    -  protein_bind   CAP binding site: CAP binding activates transcription in the presence of cAMP. E. coli catabolite activator protein
   4411..4503    -  CDS            lacI (fragment): lac repressor; lacI; The lac repressor binds to the lac operator to inhibit transcription in E. coli. This inhibition can be relieved by adding lactose or isopropyl-β-D-thiogalactopyranoside (IPTG).
   4686..5274    -  rep_origin     ori: high-copy-number ColE1/pMB1/pBR322/pUC origin of replication
   5445..6305    -  CDS            AmpR: β-lactamase; bla; confers resistance to ampicillin, carbenicillin, and related antibiotics
   6306..6410    -  promoter       AmpR promoter: bla
   6469..6521    -  misc_feature   bom (fragment): basis of mobility region from pBR322
