[The description below was written by a language model from this plasmid's Addgene catalogue record and pLannotate feature annotations shown in this document.]
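Description:
Opto-GPR120 is a mammalian expression plasmid built on the Invitrogen pcDNA3.1(-) backbone and encoding a light-activatable chimeric G-protein-coupled receptor. It is maintained in E. coli as a high-copy plasmid through a ColE1/pUC-type origin and selected with ampicillin via the β-lactamase gene. An f1 origin is also present. For mammalian cells, an SV40 early promoter drives the neomycin phosphotransferase gene, followed by an SV40 polyadenylation signal, which allows G418 selection of stable transfectants.

The payload is a 1,233 bp open reading frame placed downstream of the human CMV immediate-early enhancer and promoter and terminated by the bovine growth hormone polyadenylation signal. A T7 promoter lies between the CMV promoter and the coding sequence. The insert combines sequence from bovine rhodopsin and human GPR120 (FFAR4, a free fatty acid receptor). The automated annotation labels the coding region as bovine RHO, so rhodopsin-derived sequence evidently makes up a large part of the chimera, but the record does not specify which receptor segments come from which parent. The protein carries an N-terminal VSV-G epitope and a C-terminal rhodopsin 1D4 epitope, both useful for detecting expression and localisation. Short hits to an HIV-1 LTR, ble, lacI and bom are fragments that most likely reflect backbone sequence rather than functional parts.

The plasmid belongs to a series made to optically functionalize human class A orphan GPCRs, so that light can stand in for a ligand in triggering signalling in transfected mammalian cells. The depositor notes that the insert was assembled in two cloning steps and that the flanking sites cannot be used for subcloning.
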