Addgene plasmid #106041: Opto-GPR120
Purpose: Expression of a chimeric G-protein coupled receptor (Rhodopsin-GPR120; Opto-GPR120; D7)
Depositing lab: Harald Janovjak. Depositing organization: Institute of Science and Technology Austria (I.S.T. Austria). Publication: Optical functionalization of human Class A orphan G-protein-coupled receptors. Morri M, Sanchez-Romero I, Tichy AM, Kainrath S, Gerrard EJ, Hirschfeld PP, Schwarz J, Janovjak H. Nat Commun. 2018 May 16;9(1):1950. doi: 10.1038/s41467-018-04342-1. PubMed 29769519.
Backbone
  Vector backbone: pcDNA3.1-
  Backbone manufacturer: Invitrogen
  Backbone size w/o insert (bp): 5427
  Vector type: Mammalian Expression
  Selectable markers: Neomycin (select with G418)
Growth in bacteria
  Bacterial resistance: Ampicillin, 100 μg/mL
  Growth temperature: 37°C
  Growth strain: DH5alpha
  Copy number: High Copy
Gene/Insert
  Gene/Insert name: Opto-GPR120
  Species: H. sapiens (human), B. taurus (bovine)
  Insert size (bp): 1233
  Mutation: Chimeric receptor protein
  Entrez Gene: FFAR4 (a.k.a. BMIQ10, GPR120, GPR129, GT01, O3FAR1, PGR4)
  Promoter: CMV
  Tag / fusion protein: VSV-G (N terminal on insert); Rhodopsin-1D4 (C terminal on insert)
  Cloning method: Restriction Enzyme; 5′ cloning site unknown (unknown if destroyed); 3′ cloning site unknown (unknown if destroyed)
  Sequencing primers: 5′ CMV_F (CGCAAATGGGCGGTAGGCGTG); 3′ pcDNA_R (CAACAGATGGCTGGCAAC)
Terms and licenses: Academic/Nonprofit Terms; Industry Terms: Not Available to Industry
Depositor comments: two step cloning; 5' and 3' sites cannot be used for (sub)cloning
How to cite: Opto-GPR120 was a gift from Harald Janovjak (Addgene plasmid # 106041 ; http://n2t.net/addgene:106041 ; RRID:Addgene_106041)
