>Addgene plasmid #106041 | Opto-GPR120 | depositor partial sequence | sequence record 200804 | Opto-GPR120
ATGAAAACGATCATCGCCCTGAGCTACATCTTCTGCCTGGTATTCGCCATGTACACCGATATAGAGATGA
ACAGGCTGGGAAAGGATAGCCTCATGAACGGGACCGAGGGCCCAAACTTCTACGTGCCTTTCTCCAACAA
GACGGGCGTGGTGCGCAGCCCCTTCGAGGCCCCGCAGTACTACCTGGCGGAGCCATGGCAGTTCTCCATG
CTGGCCGCCTACATGTTCCTGCTGATCATGCTTGGCTTCCCCATCAACTTCCTCACGCTGTACGTCGTGG
CGCGCCGACGACGCCGCGGCGCGCTCAACTACATCCTGCTCAACCTGGCCGTGGCCGACCTCTTCATGGT
GTTCGGGGGCTTCACCACCACCCTCTACACCTCTCTGCACGGGTACTTCGTCTTTGGGCCCACGGGCTGC
AACCTGGAGGGCTTCTTTGCCACCTTGGGCGGTGAAATTGCACTGTGGTCCTTGGTGGTCCTGGCCATCG
AGCGGTACGTGGTGGTGGTGCACCTGCAGCGCGGCGTGCGGGGTCCTGGGCGGCGGGCGGCCATCATGGG
CGTCGCCTTCACCTGGGTCATGGCTCTGGCCTGTGCCGCGCCCCCCCTCGTCGGCTGGTCCAGGTACATC
CCGGAGGGCATGCAGTGCTCGTGCGGGATTGACTACTACACGCCCCACGAGGAAACCAACAATGAGTCGT
TCGTCATCTACATGTTCGTGGTCCACTTCATCATCCCCCTGATTGTCATATTCTTCTGCTACGGAAAAAT
TTTACAGACCTCGGAACACCTCCTGGATGCAAGAGCTGTCGTGACTCACAGTGAGATCACAAAGGCATCA
AGGAAGAGGCTCACGGTAAGCCTGGCCTACTCGGAGAGCCACCAGATCCGCGTGTCCCAGCAGGACTTCC
GGCTGTTCCGCATGGTGATCATCATGGTCATCGCTTTCCTAATCTGCTGGCTGCCCTACGCTGGGGTGGC
GTTCTACATCTTCACCCATCAGGGCTCTGACTTTGGCCCCATCTTCATGACCATCCCGGCTTTCTTTGCC
AAGACTTCTGCCGTCTACAACCCCGTCATCTACATCATGATGAACAAGCAGTTCCGCTGGAAGAAAATTT
TTTGCTGCTTCTGGTTCCCAGAAAAGGGAGCCATTTTAACAGACACATCTGTCAAAAGAAATGACTTGTC
GATTATTTCTGGCACAGAAACCAGCCAAGTGGCGCCTGCCTAA
